Addgene plasmid #216132: lenti-mAmetrine-CAAX
Purpose: Lentiviral vector for expressing mAmetrine localizing to the plasma membrane.
Depositing lab: Stefan Kubicek. Depositing organization: CeMM Research Center for Molecular Medicine. Publication: Pooled multicolour tagging for visualizing subcellular protein dynamics. Reicher A, Reinis J, Ciobanu M, Ruzicka P, Malik M, Siklos M, Kartysh V, Tomek T, Koren A, Rendeiro AF, Kubicek S. Nat Cell Biol. 2024 May;26(5):745-756. doi: 10.1038/s41556-024-01407-w. Epub 2024 Apr 19. PubMed 38641660.
Backbone
  Vector backbone: lentiCas9-Blast (Plasmid #52962)
  Backbone manufacturer: Feng Zhang lab
  Vector type: Mammalian Expression, Lentiviral
Growth in bacteria
  Bacterial resistance: Ampicillin, 100 μg/mL
  Growth temperature: 37°C
  Growth strain: NEB Stable
  Copy number: High Copy
Gene/Insert
  Gene/Insert name: EF1a-mAmetrine-CAAX-WPRE
  Species: Synthetic
  Cloning method: Gibson Cloning
Terms and licenses: Academic/Nonprofit Terms; Industry Terms: Not Available to Industry
How to cite: lenti-mAmetrine-CAAX was a gift from Stefan Kubicek (Addgene plasmid # 216132 ; http://n2t.net/addgene:216132 ; RRID:Addgene_216132)
