[The description below was written by a language model from this plasmid's Addgene catalogue record and pLannotate feature annotations shown in this document.]
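Description:
lenti-mAmetrine-CAAX is a lentiviral mammalian expression vector of about 9 kb, built by Gibson cloning into the lentiCas9-Blast backbone. It delivers a plasma-membrane-targeted version of the fluorescent protein mAmetrine. In bacteria it is maintained as a high-copy plasmid through a ColE1/pUC-type origin and selected with ampicillin via the β-lactamase gene. An f1 origin is also present. Outside the viral region, the backbone carries an SV40/EM7-driven BleoR cassette with an SV40 polyadenylation signal. The annotated table shows no blasticidin marker or any other selectable gene within the transfer cassette, so transduced cells would presumably be identified by fluorescence.

The viral genome is transcribed from a CMV enhancer/promoter fused to a truncated HIV-1 5' LTR. This is followed by the Ψ packaging signal with a partial gag sequence, the Rev response element for Rev-dependent nuclear export, and the cPPT/CTS element, which aids nuclear import of the reverse-transcribed genome. Downstream, an EF-1α core promoter drives the mAmetrine coding sequence, a monomeric, long-Stokes-shift Aequorea-derived fluorescent protein. It is fused at its C-terminus to a short K-Ras fragment that supplies the CAAX motif, whose prenylation anchors the protein to the inner face of the plasma membrane. A WPRE follows to enhance transcript stability and expression. The cassette ends with a truncated 3' LTR (labelled as a 5' LTR by the automated annotation) and a bGH polyadenylation signal.

The construct is used to make lentivirus for stable labelling of the plasma membrane in mammalian cells. The associated work concerns multicolour imaging of subcellular protein localisation, where such a marker would serve as a membrane reference.
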