Features (pLannotate 1.2.2; 32 found; start..end, strand, type, name):
    393..722     +  promoter       SV40 promoter: SV40 enhancer and early promoter
    770..817     +  promoter       EM7 promoter: synthetic bacterial promoter&nbsp
    836..1210    +  CDS            BleoR: antibiotic-binding protein; Sh ble from Streptoalloteichus hindustanus; confers resistance to bleomycin, phleomycin, and Zeocin™
   1220..1345    +  CDS            ble (fragment): BLE_KLEPN - Experimental evidence at protein level: Swiss-Prot protein existence level 1. Binding protein with a strong affinity to the bleomycin family of antibiotics. Binds to CL990; an antimitotic-antibiotic compound. From Klebsiella pneumoniae.
   1340..1461    +  polyA_signal   SV40 poly(A) signal: SV40 polyadenylation signal
   1534..1550    -  protein_bind   lac operator: The lac repressor binds to the lac operator to inhibit transcription in E. coli. This inhibition can be relieved by adding lactose or isopropyl-β-D-thiogalactopyranoside (IPTG). lac repressor encoded by lacI
   1558..1588    -  promoter       lac promoter: promoter for the E. coli lac operon
   1603..1624    -  protein_bind   CAP binding site: CAP binding activates transcription in the presence of cAMP. E. coli catabolite activator protein
   1637..1729    -  CDS            lacI (fragment): lac repressor; lacI; The lac repressor binds to the lac operator to inhibit transcription in E. coli. This inhibition can be relieved by adding lactose or isopropyl-β-D-thiogalactopyranoside (IPTG).
   1912..2500    -  rep_origin     ori: high-copy-number ColE1/pMB1/pBR322/pUC origin of replication
   2671..3531    -  CDS            AmpR: β-lactamase; bla; confers resistance to ampicillin, carbenicillin, and related antibiotics
   3532..3636    -  promoter       AmpR promoter: bla
   3695..3747    -  misc_feature   bom (fragment): basis of mobility region from pBR322
   3902..4281    +  enhancer       CMV enhancer: human cytomegalovirus immediate early enhancer
   4282..4481    +  promoter       CMV promoter: human cytomegalovirus (CMV) immediate early promoter
   4499..4679    +  LTR            5' LTR (truncated): truncated 5' long terminal repeat (LTR) from HIV-1
   4726..4851    +  misc_feature   HIV-1 Ψ: packaging signal of human immunodeficiency virus type 1
   4835..5198    +  CDS            HIV-1 gag (fragment): gag protein from human immunodeficiency virus 1; gag
   5344..5577    +  misc_feature   RRE: The Rev response element (RRE) of HIV-1 allows for Rev-dependent mRNA export from the nucleus to the cytoplasm.
   5954..6054    +  CDS            Rev (fragment): human immunodeficiency virus 1 (HIV-1) Rev protein; rev; enhances nuclear export of unspliced and incompletely spliced viral mRNAs
   6104..6221    +  misc_feature   cPPT/CTS: central polypurine tract and central termination sequence of HIV-1
   6270..6288    +  CDS            small t antigen (fragment): SV40 (simian virus 40) small t antigen
   6314..6525    +  promoter       EF-1α core promoter: core promoter for human elongation factor EF-1α
   6539..7255    +  CDS            mAmetrine: mAmetrine is a basic (constitutively fluorescent) long stokes shift fluorescent protein published in 2008, derived from Aequorea victoria. It is reported to be a very rapidly-maturing monomer with moderate acid sensitivity.
   7259..7305    +  CDS            K-Ras (fragment): human small GTPase proto-oncoprotein
   7305..7328    +  misc_feature   MCS (fragment): pBluescript multiple cloning site
   7331..7919    +  misc_feature   WPRE: woodchuck hepatitis virus posttranscriptional regulatory element
   7856..8437    +  CDS            nef (fragment): NEF_HV1H2 - Experimental evidence at protein level: Swiss-Prot protein existence level 1. Extracellular Nef protein targets CD4(+) T-lymphocytes for apoptosis by interacting with CXCR4 surface receptors. From Human immunodeficiency virus type 1 group M subtype B (isolate HXB2) (HIV-1).
   8444..8624    +  LTR            5' LTR (truncated): truncated 5' long terminal repeat (LTR) from HIV-1
   8656..8880    +  polyA_signal   bGH poly(A) signal: bovine growth hormone polyadenylation signal
   8884..8905    +  promoter       SV40 promoter (fragment): SV40 enhancer and early promoter
   8926..379     +  rep_origin     f1 ori (across the origin) (sequence partly withheld): f1 bacteriophage origin of replication; arrow indicates direction of (+) strand synthesis
>Addgene plasmid #216132 | lenti-mAmetrine-CAAX | addgene full sequence | sequence record 428744 | Addgene NGS Result
[74 nt withheld, positions 1-74]
C
[91 nt withheld, positions 76-166]
A
[49 nt withheld, positions 168-216]
CCTTTGACGTTGGAGTCCACGTTCTTT
[37 nt withheld, positions 244-280]
ACCCTATCTCGGTCTATTCTTTTGATTTATAAGGGATTTTGCCGATTTCGGCCTATTGGTTAAAAAATGA
GCTGATTTAACAAAAATTTAACGCGAATTAATTCTGTGGAATGTGTGTCAGTTAGGGTGTGGAAAGTCCC
CAGGCTCCCCAGCAGGCAGAAGTATGCAAAGCATGCATCTCAATTAGTCAGCAACCAGGTGTGGAAAGTC
CCCAGGCTCCCCAGCAGGCAGAAGTATGCAAAGCATGCATCTCAATTAGTCAGCAACCATAGTCCCGCCC
CTAACTCCGCCCATCCCGCCCCTAACTCCGCCCAGTTCCGCCCATTCTCCGCCCCATGGCTGACTAATTT
TTTTTATTTATGCAGAGGCCGAGGCCGCCTCTGCCTCTGAGCTATTCCAGAAGTAGTGAGGAGGCTTTTT
TGGAGGCCTAGGCTTTTGCAAAAAGCTCCCGGGAGCTTGTATATCCATTTTCGGATCTGATCAGCACGTG
TTGACAATTAATCATCGGCATAGTATATCGGCATAGTATAATACGACAAGGTGAGGAACTAAACCATGGC
CAAGTTGACCAGTGCCGTTCCGGTGCTCACCGCGCGCGACGTCGCCGGAGCGGTCGAGTTCTGGACCGAC
CGGCTCGGGTTCTCCCGGGACTTCGTGGAGGACGACTTCGCCGGTGTGGTCCGGGACGACGTGACCCTGT
TCATCAGCGCGGTCCAGGACCAGGTGGTGCCGGACAACACCCTGGCCTGGGTGTGGGTGCGCGGCCTGGA
CGAGCTGTACGCCGAGTGGTCGGAGGTCGTGTCCACGAACTTCCGGGACGCCTCCGGGCCGGCCATGACC
GAGATCGGCGAGCAGCCGTGGGGGCGGGAGTTCGCCCTGCGCGACCCGGCCGGCAACTGCGTGCACTTCG
TGGCCGAGGAGCAGGACTGACACGTGCTACGAGATTTCGATTCCACCGCCGCCTTCTATGAAAGGTTGGG
CTTCGGAATCGTTTTCCGGGACGCCGGCTGGATGATCCTCCAGCGCGGGGATCTCATGCTGGAGTTCTTC
GCCCACCCCAACTTGTTTATTGCAGCTTATAATGGTTACAAATAAAGCAATAGCATCACAAATTTCACAA
ATAAAGCATTTTTTTCACTGCATTCTAGTTGTGGTTTGTCCAAACTCATCAATGTATCTTATCATGTCTG
TATACCGTCGACCTCTAGCTAGAGCTTGGCGTAATCATGGTCATAGCTGTTTCCTGTGTGAAATTGTTAT
CCGCTCACAATTCCACACAACATACGAGCCGGAAGCATAAAGTGTAAAGCCTGGGGTGCCTAATGAGTGA
GCTAACTCACATTAATTGCGTTGCGCTCACTGCCCGCTTTCCAGTCGGGAAACCTGTCGTGCCAGCTGCA
TTAATGAATCGGCCAACGCGCGGGGAGAGGCGGTTTGCGTATTGGGCGCTCTTCCGCTTCCTCGCTCACT
GACTCGCTGCGCTCGGTCGTTCGGCTGCGGCGAGCGGTATCAGCTCACTCAAAGGCGGTAATACGGTTAT
CCACAGAATCAGGGGATAACGCAGGAAAGAACATGTGAGCAAAAGGCCAGCAAAAGGCCAGGAACCGTAA
AAAGGCCGCGTTGCTGGCGTTTTTCCATAGGCTCCGCCCCCCTGACGAGCATCACAAAAATCGACGCTCA
AGTCAGAGGTGGCGAAACCCGACAGGACTATAAAGATACCAGGCGTTTCCCCCTGGAAGCTCCCTCGTGC
GCTCTCCTGTTCCGACCCTGCCGCTTACCGGATACCTGTCCGCCTTTCTCCCTTCGGGAAGCGTGGCGCT
TTCTCATAGCTCACGCTGTAGGTATCTCAGTTCGGTGTAGGTCGTTCGCTCCAAGCTGGGCTGTGTGCAC
GAACCCCCCGTTCAGCCCGACCGCTGCGCCTTATCCGGTAACTATCGTCTTGAGTCCAACCCGGTAAGAC
ACGACTTATCGCCACTGGCAGCAGCCACTGGTAACAGGATTAGCAGAGCGAGGTATGTAGGCGGTGCTAC
AGAGTTCTTGAAGTGGTGGCCTAACTACGGCTACACTAGAAGAACAGTATTTGGTATCTGCGCTCTGCTG
AAGCCAGTTACCTTCGGAAAAAGAGTTGGTAGCTCTTGATCCGGCAAACAAACCACCGCTGGTAGCGGTG
GTTTTTTTGTTTGCAAGCAGCAGATTACGCGCAGAAAAAAAGGATCTCAAGAAGATCCTTTGATCTTTTC
TACGGGGTCTGACGCTCAGTGGAACGAAAACTCACGTTAAGGGATTTTGGTCATGAGATTATCAAAAAGG
ATCTTCACCTAGATCCTTTTAAATTAAAAATGAAGTTTTAAATCAATCTAAAGTATATATGAGTAAACTT
GGTCTGACAGTTACCAATGCTTAATCAGTGAGGCACCTATCTCAGCGATCTGTCTATTTCGTTCATCCAT
AGTTGCCTGACTCCCCGTCGTGTAGATAACTACGATACGGGAGGGCTTACCATCTGGCCCCAGTGCTGCA
ATGATACCGCGAGACCCACGCTCACCGGCTCCAGATTTATCAGCAATAAACCAGCCAGCCGGAAGGGCCG
AGCGCAGAAGTGGTCCTGCAACTTTATCCGCCTCCATCCAGTCTATTAATTGTTGCCGGGAAGCTAGAGT
AAGTAGTTCGCCAGTTAATAGTTTGCGCAACGTTGTTGCCATTGCTACAGGCATCGTGGTGTCACGCTCG
TCGTTTGGTATGGCTTCATTCAGCTCCGGTTCCCAACGATCAAGGCGAGTTACATGATCCCCCATGTTGT
GCAAAAAAGCGGTTAGCTCCTTCGGTCCTCCGATCGTTGTCAGAAGTAAGTTGGCCGCAGTGTTATCACT
CATGGTTATGGCAGCACTGCATAATTCTCTTACTGTCATGCCATCCGTAAGATGCTTTTCTGTGACTGGT
GAGTACTCAACCAAGTCATTCTGAGAATAGTGTATGCGGCGACCGAGTTGCTCTTGCCCGGCGTCAATAC
GGGATAATACCGCGCCACATAGCAGAACTTTAAAAGTGCTCATCATTGGAAAACGTTCTTCGGGGCGAAA
ACTCTCAAGGATCTTACCGCTGTTGAGATCCAGTTCGATGTAACCCACTCGTGCACCCAACTGATCTTCA
GCATCTTTTACTTTCACCAGCGTTTCTGGGTGAGCAAAAACAGGAAGGCAAAATGCCGCAAAAAAGGGAA
TAAGGGCGACACGGAAATGTTGAATACTCATACTCTTCCTTTTTCAATATTATTGAAGCATTTATCAGGG
TTATTGTCTCATGAGCGGATACATATTTGAATGTATTTAGAAAAATAAACAAATAGGGGTTCCGCGCACA
TTTCCCCGAAAAGTGCCACCTGACGTCGACGGATCGGGAGATCTCCCGATCCCCTATGGTGCACTCTCAG
TACAATCTGCTCTGATGCCGCATAGTTAAGCCAGTATCTGCTCCCTGCTTGTGTGTTGGAGGTCGCTGAG
TAGTGCGCGAGCAAAATTTAAGCTACAACAAGGCAAGGCTTGACCGACAATTGCATGAAGAATCTGCTTA
GGGTTAGGCGTTTTGCGCTGCTTCGCGATGTACGGGCCAGATATACGCGTTGACATTGATTATTGACTAG
TTATTAATAGTAATCAATTACGGGGTCATTAGTTCATAGCCCATATATGGAGTTCCGCGTTACATAACTT
ACGGTAAATGGCCCGCCTGGCTGACCGCCCAACGACCCCCGCCCATTGACGTCAATAATGACGTATGTTC
CCATAGTAACGCCAATAGGGACTTTCCATTGACGTCAATGGGTGGAGTATTTACGGTAAACTGCCCACTT
GGCAGTACATCAAGTGTATCATATGCCAAGTACGCCCCCTATTGACGTCAATGACGGTAAATGGCCCGCC
TGGCATTATGCCCAGTACATGACCTTATGGGACTTTCCTACTTGGCAGTACATCTACGTATTAGTCATCG
CTATTACCATGGTGATGCGGTTTTGGCAGTACATCAATGGGCGTGGATAGCGGTTTGACTCACGGGGATT
TCCAAGTCTCCACCCCATTGACGTCAATGGGAGTTTGTTTTGGCACCAAAATCAACGGGACTTTCCAAAA
TGTCGTAACAACTCCGCCCCATTGACGCAAATGGGCGGTAGGCGTGTACGGTGGGAGGTCTATATAAGCA
GCGCGTTTTGCCTGTACTGGGTCTCTCTGGTTAGACCAGATCTGAGCCTGGGAGCTCTCTGGCTAACTAG
GGAACCCACTGCTTAAGCCTCAATAAAGCTTGCCTTGAGTGCTTCAAGTAGTGTGTGCCCGTCTGTTGTG
TGACTCTGGTAACTAGAGATCCCTCAGACCCTTTTAGTCAGTGTGGAAAATCTCTAGCAGTGGCGCCCGA
ACAGGGACTTGAAAGCGAAAGGGAAACCAGAGGAGCTCTCTCGACGCAGGACTCGGCTTGCTGAAGCGCG
CACGGCAAGAGGCGAGGGGCGGCGACTGGTGAGTACGCCAAAAATTTTGACTAGCGGAGGCTAGAAGGAG
AGAGATGGGTGCGAGAGCGTCAGTATTAAGCGGGGGAGAATTAGATCGCGATGGGAAAAAATTCGGTTAA
GGCCAGGGGGAAAGAAAAAATATAAATTAAAACATATAGTATGGGCAAGCAGGGAGCTAGAACGATTCGC
AGTTAATCCTGGCCTGTTAGAAACATCAGAAGGCTGTAGACAAATACTGGGACAGCTACAACCATCCCTT
CAGACAGGATCAGAAGAACTTAGATCATTATATAATACAGTAGCAACCCTCTATTGTGTGCATCAAAGGA
TAGAGATAAAAGACACCAAGGAAGCTTTAGACAAGATAGAGGAAGAGCAAAACAAAAGTAAGACCACCGC
ACAGCAAGCGGCCGCTGATCTTCAGACCTGGAGGAGGAGATATGAGGGACAATTGGAGAAGTGAATTATA
TAAATATAAAGTAGTAAAAATTGAACCATTAGGAGTAGCACCCACCAAGGCAAAGAGAAGAGTGGTGCAG
AGAGAAAAAAGAGCAGTGGGAATAGGAGCTTTGTTCCTTGGGTTCTTGGGAGCAGCAGGAAGCACTATGG
GCGCAGCGTCAATGACGCTGACGGTACAGGCCAGACAATTATTGTCTGGTATAGTGCAGCAGCAGAACAA
TTTGCTGAGGGCTATTGAGGCGCAACAGCATCTGTTGCAACTCACAGTCTGGGGCATCAAGCAGCTCCAG
GCAAGAATCCTGGCTGTGGAAAGATACCTAAAGGATCAACAGCTCCTGGGGATTTGGGGTTGCTCTGGAA
AACTCATTTGCACCACTGCTGTGCCTTGGAATGCTAGTTGGAGTAATAAATCTCTGGAACAGATTTGGAA
TCACACGACCTGGATGGAGTGGGACAGAGAAATTAACAATTACACAAGCTTAATACACTCCTTAATTGAA
GAATCGCAAAACCAGCAAGAAAAGAATGAACAAGAATTATTGGAATTAGATAAATGGGCAAGTTTGTGGA
ATTGGTTTAACATAACAAATTGGCTGTGGTATATAAAATTATTCATAATGATAGTAGGAGGCTTGGTAGG
TTTAAGAATAGTTTTTGCTGTACTTTCTATAGTGAATAGAGTTAGGCAGGGATATTCACCATTATCGTTT
CAGACCCACCTCCCAACCCCGAGGGGACCCGACAGGCCCGAAGGAATAGAAGAAGAAGGTGGAGAGAGAG
ACAGAGACAGATCCATTCGATTAGTGAACGGATCGGCACTGCGTGCGCCAATTCTGCAGACAAATGGCAG
TATTCATCCACAATTTTAAAAGAAAAGGGGGGATTGGGGGGTACAGTGCAGGGGAAAGAATAGTAGACAT
AATAGCAACAGACATACAAACTAAAGAATTACAAAAACAAATTACAAAAATTCAAAATTTTCGGGTTTAT
TACAGGGACAGCAGAGATCCAGTTTGGTTAATTAGCTAGCTAGGTCTTGAAAGGAGTGGGAATTGGCTCC
GGTGCCCGTCAGTGGGCAGAGCGCACATCGCCCACAGTCCCCGAGAAGTTGGGGGGAGGGGTCGGCAATT
GATCCGGTGCCTAGAGAAGGTGGCGCGGGGTAAACTGGGAAAGTGATGTCGTGTACTGGCTCCGCCTTTT
TCCCGAGGGTGGGGGAGAACCGTATATAAGTGCAGTAGTCGCCGTGAACGTTCTTTTTCGCAACGGGTTT
GCCGCCAGAACACAGGACCGGTGCCACCATGGTGAGCAAGGGCGAGGAGCTGTTCACCGGGGTGGTGCCC
ATCCTGGTCGAGCTGGACGGCGACGTAAACGGCCACAAGTTCAGCGTGCGCGGCGAGGGCGAGGGCGATG
CCACCAACGGCAAGCTGACCCTGAAGTTCATCTGCACCTCCGGCAAGCTGCCCGTGCCCTGGCCCACCCT
CGTGACCACCCTGTCTTACGGCGTGCAGTGCTTCGCCCGCTACCCCGACCACATGAAGCAGCACGACTTC
TTCAAGTCCGCCATGCCCGAAGGCTACGTCCAGGAGCGCACCATCTCCTTCAAGGACGACGGCAGCTACA
GGACCCGCGCCGAGGTGAAGTTCGAGGGCGACACCCTGGTGAACCGCATCGAGCTGAAGGGCATCGACTT
CAAGGAGGACGGCAACATCCTGGGGCACAAGCTGGAGTACAACATGAACGTGTGGGACGCGTATATCACG
GCCGACAAGCAGAAGAACGGCATCAAAGCGAACTTCAAGATCGAGCACAACGTCGAGGACGGCGGCGTGC
AGCTCGCCGACGCGTACCAGCAGAACACCCCCATCGGCGACGGCTCCGTGCTGCTGCCTGACAACCACTA
CCTGAGCTTCCAGAGCAAGCTGTTCAAAGACCCCAACGAGCAGCGCGATCACATGGTCCTGCTGGAGTTC
GTTACCGCCGCCGGGATCACTCCCGGCATGGACGAGCTGTACAAGTCCGGTAAAAAGAAGAAAAAGAAGT
CAAAGACAAAGTGTGTAATTATGTAGGAATTCGATATCAAGCTTATCGGTAATCAACCTCTGGATTACAA
AATTTGTGAAAGATTGACTGGTATTCTTAACTATGTTGCTCCTTTTACGCTATGTGGATACGCTGCTTTA
ATGCCTTTGTATCATGCTATTGCTTCCCGTATGGCTTTCATTTTCTCCTCCTTGTATAAATCCTGGTTGC
TGTCTCTTTATGAGGAGTTGTGGCCCGTTGTCAGGCAACGTGGCGTGGTGTGCACTGTGTTTGCTGACGC
AACCCCCACTGGTTGGGGCATTGCCACCACCTGTCAGCTCCTTTCCGGGACTTTCGCTTTCCCCCTCCCT
ATTGCCACGGCGGAACTCATCGCCGCCTGCCTTGCCCGCTGCTGGACAGGGGCTCGGCTGTTGGGCACTG
ACAATTCCGTGGTGTTGTCGGGGAAATCATCGTCCTTTCCTTGGCTGCTCGCCTGTGTTGCCACCTGGAT
TCTGCGCGGGACGTCCTTCTGCTACGTCCCTTCGGCCCTCAATCCAGCGGACCTTCCTTCCCGCGGCCTG
CTGCCGGCTCTGCGGCCTCTTCCGCGTCTTCGCCTTCGCCCTCAGACGAGTCGGATCTCCCTTTGGGCCG
CCTCCCCGCATCGATACCGTCGACCTCGAGACCTAGAAAAACATGGAGCAATCACAAGTAGCAATACAGC
AGCTACCAATGCTGATTGTGCCTGGCTAGAAGCACAAGAGGAGGAGGAGGTGGGTTTTCCAGTCACACCT
CAGGTACCTTTAAGACCAATGACTTACAAGGCAGCTGTAGATCTTAGCCACTTTTTAAAAGAAAAGGGGG
GACTGGAAGGGCTAATTCACTCCCAACGAAGACAAGATATCCTTGATCTGTGGATCTACCACACACAAGG
CTACTTCCCTGATTGGCAGAACTACACACCAGGGCCAGGGATCAGATATCCACTGACCTTTGGATGGTGC
TACAAGCTAGTACCAGTTGAGCAAGAGAAGGTAGAAGAAGCCAATGAAGGAGAGAACACCCGCTTGTTAC
ACCCTGTGAGCCTGCATGGGATGGATGACCCGGAGAGAGAAGTATTAGAGTGGAGGTTTGACAGCCGCCT
AGCATTTCATCACATGGCCCGAGAGCTGCATCCGGACTGTACTGGGTCTCTCTGGTTAGACCAGATCTGA
GCCTGGGAGCTCTCTGGCTAACTAGGGAACCCACTGCTTAAGCCTCAATAAAGCTTGCCTTGAGTGCTTC
AAGTAGTGTGTGCCCGTCTGTTGTGTGACTCTGGTAACTAGAGATCCCTCAGACCCTTTTAGTCAGTGTG
GAAAATCTCTAGCAGGGCCCGTTTAAACCCGCTGATCAGCCTCGACTGTGCCTTCTAGTTGCCAGCCATC
TGTTGTTTGCCCCTCCCCCGTGCCTTCCTTGACCCTGGAAGGTGCCACTCCCACTGTCCTTTCCTAATAA
AATGAGGAAATTGCATCGCATTGTCTGAGTAGGTGTCATTCTATTCTGGGGGGTGGGGTGGGGCAGGACA
GCAAGGGGGAGGATTGGGAAGACAATAGCAGGCATGCTGGGGATGCGGTGGGCTCTATGGCTTCTGAGGC
GGAAAGAACCAGCTGGGGCTCTAGGGGGTATCCCC
[50 nt withheld, positions 8926-8975]
